>Addgene plasmid #138356 | p5E-CMVSP6 | depositor full sequence | sequence record 267259 | p5E-CMVSP6 sequence 3704 bps
CTTTCCTGCGTTATCCCCTGATTCTGTGGATAACCGTATTACCGCCTTTGAGTGAGCTGATACCGCTCGC
CGCAGCCGAACGACCGAGCGCAGCGAGTCAGTGAGCGAGGAAGCGGAAGAGCGCCCAATACGCAAACCGC
CTCTCCCCGCGCGTTGGCCGATTCATTAATGCAGCTGGCACGACAGGTTTCCCGACTGGAAAGCGGGCAG
TGAGCGCAACGCAATTAATACGCGTACCGCTAGCCAGGAAGAGTTTGTAGAAACGCAAAAAGGCCATCCG
TCAGGATGGCCTTCTGCTTAGTTTGATGCCTGGCAGTTTATGGCGGGCGTCCTGCCCGCCACCCTCCGGG
CCGTTGCTTCACAACGTTCAAATCCGCTCCCGGCGGATTTGTCCTACTCAGGAGAGCGTTCACCGACAAA
CAACAGATAAAACGAAAGGCCCAGTCTTCCGACTGAGCCTTTCGTTTTATTTGATGCCTGGCAGTTCCCT
ACTCTCGCGTTAACGCTAGCATGGATGTTTTCCCAGTCACGACGTTGTAAAACGACGGCCAGTCTTAAGC
TCGGGCCCGCGTTAACGCTACCATGGAGCTCCAAATAATGATTTTATTTTGACTGATAGTGACCTGTTCG
TTGCAACAAATTGATAAGCAATGCTTTTTTATAATGCCAACTTTGTATAGAAAAGTTGAAGGCCTCTTCG
CTATTACGCCAGTCGACCGCCAATTCAATATGGCGTATATGGACTCATGCCAATTCAATATGGTGGATCT
GGACCTGTGCCAATTCAATATGGCGTATATGGACTCGTGCCAATTCAATATGGTGGATCTGGACCCCAGC
CAATTCAATATGGCGGACTTGGCACCATGCCAATTCAATATGGCGGACCTGGCACTGTGCCAACTGGGGA
GGGGTCTACTTGGCACGGTGCCAAGTTTGAGGAGGGGTCTTGGCCCTGTGCCAAGTCCGCCATATTGAAT
TGGCATGGTGCCAATAATGGCGGCCATATTGGCTATATGCCAGGATCAATATATAGGCAATATCCAATAT
GGCCCTATGCCAATATGGCTATTGGCCAGGTTCAATACTATGTATTGGCCCTATGCCATATAGTATTCCA
TATATGGGTTTTCCTATTGACGTAGATAGCCCCTCCCAATGGGCGGTCCCATATACCATATATGGGGCTT
CCTAATACCGCCCATAGCCACTCCCCCATTGACGTCAATGGTCTCTATATATGGTCTTTCCTATTGACGT
CATATGGGCGGTCCTATTGACGTATATGGCGCCTCCCCCATTGACGTCAATTACGGTAAATGGCCCGCCT
GGCTCAATGCCCATTGACGTCAATAGGACCACCCACCATTGACGTCAATGGGATGGCTCATTGCCCATTC
ATATCCGTTCTCACGCCCCCTATTGACGTCAATGACGGTAAATGGCCCACTTGGCAGTACATCAATATCT
ATTAATAGTAACTTGGCAAGTACATTACTATTGGAAGTACGCCAGGGTACATTGGCAGTACTCCCATTGA
CGTCAATGGCGGTAAATGGCCCGCGATGGCTGCCAAGTACATCCCCATTGACGTCAATGGGGAGGGGCAA
TGACGCAAATGGGCGTTCCATTGACGTAAATGGGCGGTAGGCGTGCCTAATGGGAGGTCTATATAAGCAA
TGCTCGTTTAGGGAACCGCCATTCTGCCTGGGGACGTCGGAGCAAGCTTGATTTAGGTGACACTATAGAC
AAGTTTGTACAAAAAAGTTGAACGAGAAACGTAAAATGATATAAATATCAATATATTAAATTAGATTTTG
CATAAAAAACAGACTACATAATACTGTAAAACACAACATATGCAGTCACTATGAACCAACTACTTAGATG
GTATTAGTGACCTGTAGAATTCGAGCTCTAGAGCTGCAGGGCGGCCGCGATATCCCCTATAGTGAGTCGT
ATTACATGGTCATAGCTGTTTCCTGGCAGCTCTGGCCCGTGTCTCAAAATCTCTGATGTTACATTGCACA
AGATAAAAATATATCATCATGAACAATAAAACTGTCTGCTTACATAAACAGTAATACAAGGGGTGTTATG
AGCCATATTCAACGGGAAACGTCGAGGCCGCGATTAAATTCCAACATGGATGCTGATTTATATGGGTATA
AATGGGCTCGCGATAATGTCGGGCAATCAGGTGCGACAATCTATCGCTTGTATGGGAAGCCCGATGCGCC
AGAGTTGTTTCTGAAACATGGCAAAGGTAGCGTTGCCAATGATGTTACAGATGAGATGGTCAGACTAAAC
TGGCTGACGGAATTTATGCCTCTTCCGACCATCAAGCATTTTATCCGTACTCCTGATGATGCATGGTTAC
TCACCACTGCGATCCCCGGAAAAACAGCATTCCAGGTATTAGAAGAATATCCTGATTCAGGTGAAAATAT
TGTTGATGCGCTGGCAGTGTTCCTGCGCCGGTTGCATTCGATTCCTGTTTGTAATTGTCCTTTTAACAGC
GATCGCGTATTTCGTCTCGCTCAGGCGCAATCACGAATGAATAACGGTTTGGTTGATGCGAGTGATTTTG
ATGACGAGCGTAATGGCTGGCCTGTTGAACAAGTCTGGAAAGAAATGCATAAACTTTTGCCATTCTCACC
GGATTCAGTCGTCACTCATGGTGATTTCTCACTTGATAACCTTATTTTTGACGAGGGGAAATTAATAGGT
TGTATTGATGTTGGACGAGTCGGAATCGCAGACCGATACCAGGATCTTGCCATCCTATGGAACTGCCTCG
GTGAGTTTTCTCCTTCATTACAGAAACGGCTTTTTCAAAAATATGGTATTGATAATCCTGATATGAATAA
ATTGCAGTTTCATTTGATGCTCGATGAGTTTTTCTAATCAGAATTGGTTAATTGGTTGTAACACTGGCAG
AGCATTACGCTGACTTGACGGGACGGCGCAAGCTCATGACCAAAATCCCTTAACGTGAGTTACGCGTCGT
TCCACTGAGCGTCAGACCCCGTAGAAAAGATCAAAGGATCTTCTTGAGATCCTTTTTTTCTGCGCGTAAT
CTGCTGCTTGCAAACAAAAAAACCACCGCTACCAGCGGTGGTTTGTTTGCCGGATCAAGAGCTACCAACT
CTTTTTCCGAAGGTAACTGGCTTCAGCAGAGCGCAGATACCAAATACTGTTCTTCTAGTGTAGCCGTAGT
TAGGCCACCACTTCAAGAACTCTGTAGCACCGCCTACATACCTCGCTCTGCTAATCCTGTTACCAGTGGC
TGCTGCCAGTGGCGATAAGTCGTGTCTTACCGGGTTGGACTCAAGACGATAGTTACCGGATAAGGCGCAG
CGGTCGGGCTGAACGGGGGGTTCGTGCACACAGCCCAGCTTGGAGCGAACGACCTACACCGAACTGAGAT
ACCTACAGCGTGAGCTATGAGAAAGCGCCACGCTTCCCGAAGGGAGAAAGGCGGACAGGTATCCGGTAAG
CGGCAGGGTCGGAACAGGAGAGCGCACGAGGGAGCTTCCAGGGGGAAACGCCTGGTATCTTTATAGTCCT
GTCGGGTTTCGCCACCTCTGACTTGAGCGTCGATTTTTGTGATGCTCGTCAGGGGGGCGGAGCCTATGGA
AAAACGCCAGCAACGCGGCCTTTTTACGGTTCCTGGCCTTTTGCTGGCCTTTTGCTCACATGTT
Features (pLannotate 1.2.2; 13 found; start..end, strand, type, name):
    121..213     +  CDS            lacI (fragment): lac repressor; lacI; The lac repressor binds to the lac operator to inhibit transcription in E. coli. This inhibition can be relieved by adding lactose or isopropyl-β-D-thiogalactopyranoside (IPTG).
    268..295     -  terminator     rrnB T2 terminator: transcription terminator T2 from the E. coli rrnB gene
    427..470     +  terminator     rrnB T1 terminator: Escherichia coli rrnB; transcription terminator T1 from the E. coli rrnB gene
    517..553     -  CDS            lacZα (fragment): LacZα fragment of β-galactosidase; lacZ fragment
    592..677     +  protein_bind   attL1 (fragment): mutant version of attL; recombination site for the Gateway® LR reaction LR Clonase™
    668..688     +  protein_bind   attB4: mutant version of attB; core recombination site for the Gateway® BP reaction BP Clonase™
    691..712     -  CDS            lacZα (fragment): LacZα fragment of β-galactosidase; lacZ fragment
    719..1696    +  promoter       CMV IE94 promoter: enhancer/promoter region of simian cytomegalovirus major immediate early transcription unit IE94
   1731..1749    +  promoter       SP6 promoter: promoter for bacteriophage SP6 RNA polymerase
   1749..1873    +  protein_bind   attR1: mutant version of attR; recombination site for the Gateway® LR reaction LR Clonase™
   1946..1964    -  promoter       T7 promoter: promoter for bacteriophage T7 RNA polymerase
   2098..2907    +  CDS            KanR: aminoglycoside phosphotransferase; aph(3')-Ia; confers resistance to kanamycin in bacteria or G418 (Geneticin®) in eukaryotes
   3054..3642    +  rep_origin     ori: high-copy-number ColE1/pMB1/pBR322/pUC origin of replication
