>Addgene plasmid #138356 | p5E-CMVSP6 | addgene full sequence | sequence record 272013 | Addgene NGS Result
TGTTCTTTCCTGCGTTATCCCCTGATTCTGTGGATAACCGTATTACCGCCTTTGAGTGAGCTGATACCGC
TCGCCGCAGCCGAACGACCGAGCGCAGCGAGTCAGTGAGCGAGGAAGCGGAAGAGCGCCCAATACGCAAA
CCGCCTCTCCCCGCGCGTTGGCCGATTCATTAATGCAGCTGGCACGACAGGTTTCCCGACTGGAAAGCGG
GCAGTGAGCGCAACGCAATTAATACGCGTACCGCTAGCCAGGAAGAGTTTGTAGAAACGCAAAAAGGCCA
TCCGTCAGGATGGCCTTCTGCTTAGTTTGATGCCTGGCAGTTTATGGCGGGCGTCCTGCCCGCCACCCTC
CGGGCCGTTGCTTCACAACGTTCAAATCCGCTCCCGGCGGATTTGTCCTACTCAGGAGAGCGTTCACCGA
CAAACAACAGATAAAACGAAAGGCCCAGTCTTCCGACTGAGCCTTTCGTTTTATTTGATGCCTGGCAGTT
CCCTACTCTCGCGTTAACGCTAGCATGGATGTTTTCCCAGTCACGACGTTGTAAAACGACGGCCAGTCTT
AAGCTCGGGCCCGAGTTAACGCTACCATGGAGCTCCAAATAATGATTTTATTTTGACTGATAGTGACCTG
TTCGTTGCAACAAATTGATAAGCAATGCTTTTTTATAATGCCAACTTTGTATAGAAAAGTTGAAGGCCTC
TTCGCTATTACGCCAGTCGACCGCCAATTCAATATGGCGTATATGGACTCATGCCAATTCAATATGGTGG
ATCTGGACCTGTGCCAATTCAATATGGCGTATATGGACTCGTGCCAATTCAATATGGTGGATCTGGACCC
CAGCCAATTCAATATGGCGGACTTGGCACCATGCCAATTCAATATGGCGGACCTGGCACTGTGCCAACTG
GGGAGGGGTCTACTTGGCACGGTGCCAAGTTTGAGGAGGGGTCTTGGCCCTGTGCCAAGTCCGCCATATT
GAATTGGCATGGTGCCAATAATGGCGGCCATATTGGCTATATGCCAGGATCAATATATAGGCAATATCCA
ATATGGCCCTATGCCAATATGGCTATTGGCCAGGTTCAATACTATGTATTGGCCCTATGCCATATAGTAT
TCCATATATGGGTTTTCCTATTGACGTAGATAGCCCCTCCCAATGGGCGGTCCCATATACCATATATGGG
GCTTCCTAATACCGCCCATAGCCACTCCCCCATTGACGTCAATGGTCTCTATATATGGTCTTTCCTATTG
ACGTCATATGGGCGGTCCTATTGACGTATATGGCGCCTCCCCCATTGACGTCAATTACGGTAAATGGCCC
GCCTGGCTCAATGCCCATTGACGTCAATAGGACCACCCACCATTGACGTCAATGGGATGGCTCATTGCCC
ATTCATATCCGTTCTCACGCCCCCTATTGACGTCAATGACGGTAAATGGCCCACTTGGCAGTACATCAAT
ATCTATTAATAGTAACTTGGCAAGTACATTACTATTGGAAGTACGCCAGGGTACATTGGCAGTACTCCCA
TTGACGTCAATGGCGGTAAATGGCCCGCGATGGCTGCCAAGTACATCCCCATTGACGTCAATGGGGAGGG
GCAATGACGCAAATGGGCGTTCCATTGACGTAAATGGGCGGTAGGCGTGCCTAATGGGAGGTCTATATAA
GCAATGCTCGTTTAGGGAACCGCCATTCTGCCTGGGGACGTCGGAGCAAGCTTGATTTAGGTGACACTAT
AGACAAGTTTGTACAAAAAAGTTGAACGAGAAACGTAAAATGATATAAATATCAATATATTAAATTAGAT
TTTGCATAAAAAACAGACTACATAATACTGTAAAACACAACATATGCAGTCACTATGAACCAACTACTTA
GATGGTATTAGTGACCTGTAGAATTCGAGCTCTAGAGCTGCAGGGCGGCCGCGATATCCCCTATAGTGAG
TCGTATTACATGGTCATAGCTGTTTCCTGGCAGCTCTGGCCCGTGTCTCAAAATCTCTGATGTTACATTG
CACAAGATAAAAATATATCATCATGAACAATAAAACTGTCTGCTTACATAAACAGTAATACAAGGGGTGT
TATGAGCCATATTCAACGGGAAACGTCGAGGCCGCGATTAAATTCCAACATGGATGCTGATTTATATGGG
TATAAATGGGCTCGCGATAATGTCGGGCAATCAGGTGCGACAATCTATCGCTTGTATGGGAAGCCCGATG
CGCCAGAGTTGTTTCTGAAACATGGCAAAGGTAGCGTTGCCAATGATGTTACAGATGAGATGGTCAGACT
AAACTGGCTGACGGAATTTATGCCTCTTCCGACCATCAAGCATTTTATCCGTACTCCTGATGATGCATGG
TTACTCACCACTGCGATCCCCGGAAAAACAGCATTCCAGGTATTAGAAGAATATCCTGATTCAGGTGAAA
ATATTGTTGATGCGCTGGCAGTGTTCCTGCGCCGGTTGCATTCGATTCCTGTTTGTAATTGTCCTTTTAA
CAGCGATCGCGTATTTCGTCTCGCTCAGGCGCAATCACGAATGAATAACGGTTTGGTTGATGCGAGTGAT
TTTGATGACGAGCGTAATGGCTGGCCTGTTGAACAAGTCTGGAAAGAAATGCATAAACTTTTGCCATTCT
CACCGGATTCAGTCGTCACTCATGGTGATTTCTCACTTGATAACCTTATTTTTGACGAGGGGAAATTAAT
AGGTTGTATTGATGTTGGACGAGTCGGAATCGCAGACCGATACCAGGATCTTGCCATCCTATGGAACTGC
CTCGGTGAGTTTTCTCCTTCATTACAGAAACGGCTTTTTCAAAAATATGGTATTGATAATCCTGATATGA
ATAAATTGCAGTTTCATTTGATGCTCGATGAGTTTTTCTAATCAGAATTGGTTAATTGGTTGTAACACTG
GCAGAGCATTACGCTGACTTGACGGGACGGCGCAAGCTCATGACCAAAATCCCTTAACGTGAGTTACGCG
TCGTTCCACTGAGCGTCAGACCCCGTAGAAAAGATCAAAGGATCTTCTTGAGATCCTTTTTTTCTGCGCG
TAATCTGCTGCTTGCAAACAAAAAAACCACCGCTACCAGCGGTGGTTTGTTTGCCGGATCAAGAGCTACC
AACTCTTTTTCCGAAGGTAACTGGCTTCAGCAGAGCGCAGATACCAAATACTGTTCTTCTAGTGTAGCCG
TAGTTAGGCCACCACTTCAAGAACTCTGTAGCACCGCCTACATACCTCGCTCTGCTAATCCTGTTACCAG
TGGCTGCTGCCAGTGGCGATAAGTCGTGTCTTACCGGGTTGGACTCAAGACGATAGTTACCGGATAAGGC
GCAGCGGTCGGGCTGAACGGGGGGTTCGTGCACACAGCCCAGCTTGGAGCGAACGACCTACACCGAACTG
AGATACCTACAGCGTGAGCTATGAGAAAGCGCCACGCTTCCCGAAGGGAGAAAGGCGGACAGGTATCCGG
TAAGCGGCAGGGTCGGAACAGGAGAGCGCACGAGGGAGCTTCCAGGGGGAAACGCCTGGTATCTTTATAG
TCCTGTCGGGTTTCGCCACCTCTGACTTGAGCGTCGATTTTTGTGATGCTCGTCAGGGGGGCGGAGCCTA
TGGAAAAACGCCAGCAACGCGGCCTTTTTACGGTTCCTGGCCTTTTGCTGGCCTTTTGCTCACA
Features (pLannotate 1.2.2; 14 found; start..end, strand, type, name):
      1..123     +  rep_origin     RSF ori (fragment): Plasmids containing the RSF 1030 origin of replication can be propagated in E. coli cells that contain additional plasmids with compatible origins.
    125..217     +  CDS            lacI (fragment): lac repressor; lacI; The lac repressor binds to the lac operator to inhibit transcription in E. coli. This inhibition can be relieved by adding lactose or isopropyl-β-D-thiogalactopyranoside (IPTG).
    272..299     -  terminator     rrnB T2 terminator: transcription terminator T2 from the E. coli rrnB gene
    431..474     +  terminator     rrnB T1 terminator: Escherichia coli rrnB; transcription terminator T1 from the E. coli rrnB gene
    521..557     -  CDS            lacZα (fragment): LacZα fragment of β-galactosidase; lacZ fragment
    596..681     +  protein_bind   attL1 (fragment): mutant version of attL; recombination site for the Gateway® LR reaction LR Clonase™
    672..692     +  protein_bind   attB4: mutant version of attB; core recombination site for the Gateway® BP reaction BP Clonase™
    695..716     -  CDS            lacZα (fragment): LacZα fragment of β-galactosidase; lacZ fragment
    723..1700    +  promoter       CMV IE94 promoter: enhancer/promoter region of simian cytomegalovirus major immediate early transcription unit IE94
   1735..1753    +  promoter       SP6 promoter: promoter for bacteriophage SP6 RNA polymerase
   1753..1877    +  protein_bind   attR1: mutant version of attR; recombination site for the Gateway® LR reaction LR Clonase™
   1950..1968    -  promoter       T7 promoter: promoter for bacteriophage T7 RNA polymerase
   2102..2911    +  CDS            KanR: aminoglycoside phosphotransferase; aph(3')-Ia; confers resistance to kanamycin in bacteria or G418 (Geneticin®) in eukaryotes
   3058..3646    +  rep_origin     ori: high-copy-number ColE1/pMB1/pBR322/pUC origin of replication
