[The description below was written by a language model from this plasmid's Addgene catalogue record and pLannotate feature annotations shown in this document.]
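Description:
p5E-CMVSP6 is a Gateway-compatible 5′ entry clone built in the pDONR P4-P1R backbone, designed to supply a promoter module for multisite Gateway assembly. The 3,704 bp plasmid is propagated in E. coli on a high-copy ColE1/pUC-type origin and selected with kanamycin through an aph(3′)-Ia resistance gene. Both the depositor sequence and the repository's sequencing result give the same length and essentially the same feature layout, offset by a few bases. The short lacI, lacZα and RSF ori fragments called by the automated annotation look like backbone remnants or partial matches, not functional elements. The rrnB T1 and T2 terminators upstream of the cloning region are standard donor-vector elements that insulate the insert from read-through transcription.

The insert is a dual CMV-SP6 promoter of roughly 1 kb. It comprises a cytomegalovirus immediate-early enhancer/promoter, annotated as the simian CMV IE94 type, followed closely by a bacteriophage SP6 RNA polymerase promoter in the same orientation. The cassette is flanked upstream by an attL-type site containing the attB4 core (the attL4 expected of a 5′ entry clone, although the annotation labels it an attL1 fragment) and downstream by attR1. In an LR reaction these sites place the promoter immediately upstream of a middle entry clone carrying a coding sequence, inside a destination vector. In the resulting expression construct, the CMV element can drive strong, broad expression in vertebrate cells or embryos, while the SP6 promoter allows in vitro transcription of mRNA from the same template. A backbone T7 promoter lies outside the recombination cassette in the reverse orientation. No coding sequence, tag or reporter is present in this clone itself.
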