Addgene plasmid #138356: p5E-CMVSP6
Purpose: Gateway compatible 5' entry clone contains Cytomegalovirus and SP6 dual promoter(CMVSSP6)
Depositing lab: Nathan Lawson. Depositing organization: University of Massachusetts, Worcester. Publication: Genomic Characterization of Endothelial Enhancers Reveals a Multifunctional Role for NR2F2 in Regulation of Arteriovenous Gene Expression. Sissaoui S, Yu J, Yan A, Li R, Zhu LJ, Kucukural A, Yukselen O, Lawson ND. Circ Res. 2020 Feb 17. doi: 10.1161/CIRCRESAHA.119.316075. PubMed 32065070.
Backbone
  Vector backbone: pDONRP4-P1R
  Backbone manufacturer: ThermoFisher
  Backbone size w/o insert (bp): 2643
  Total vector size (bp): 3704
  Modifications to backbone: none
  Vector type: Gateway compatible
Growth in bacteria
  Bacterial resistance: Kanamycin, 50 μg/mL
  Growth temperature: 37°C
  Growth strain: DH5alpha
  Copy number: Unknown
Gene/Insert
  Gene/Insert name: CMV-SP6 promoter
  Promoter: CMV-SP6
  Cloning method: Gateway Cloning
  Sequencing primers: 5′ PUC-M13 F; 3′ PUC-M13 R
Terms and licenses: Academic/Nonprofit Terms; Industry Terms: Not Available to Industry
How to cite: p5E-CMVSP6 was a gift from Nathan Lawson (Addgene plasmid # 138356 ; http://n2t.net/addgene:138356 ; RRID:Addgene_138356)
